>Addgene plasmid #226436 | TINGL pDRF1 | addgene full sequence | sequence record 452205 | Addgene NGS Result
CAAGCTTCCTGAAACGGAGAAACATAAACAGGCATTGCTGGGATCACCCATACATCACTCTGTTTTGCCT
GACCTTTTCCGGTAATTTGAAAACAAACCCGGTCTCGAAGCGGAGATCCGGCGATAATTACCGCAGAAAT
AAACCCATACACGAGACGTAGAACCAGCCGCACATGGCCGGAGAAACTCCTGCGAGAATTTCGTAAACTC
GCGCGCATTGCATCTGTATTTCCTAATGCGGCACTTCCAGGCCTCGATCGAGACCGTTTATCCATTGCTT
TTTTGTTGTCTTTTTCCCTCGTTCACAGAAAGTCTGAAGAAGCTATAGTAGAACTATGAGCTTTTTTTGT
TTCTGTTTTCCTTTTTTTTTTTTTTACCTCTGTGGAAATTGTTACTCTCACACTCTTTAGTTCGTTTGTT
TGTTTTGTTTATTCCAATTATGACCGGTGACGAAACGTGGTCGATGGTGGGTACCGCTTATGCTCCCCTC
CATTAGTTTCGATTATATAAAAAGGCCAAATATTGTATTATTTTCAAATGTCCTATCATTATCGTCTAAC
ATCTAATTTCTCTTAAATTTTTTCTCTTTCTTTCCTATAACACCAATAGTGAAAATCTTTTTTTCTTCTA
TATCTACAAAAACTTTTTTTTTCTATCAACCTCGTTGATAAATTTTTTCTTTAACAATCGTTAATAATTA
ATTAATTGGAAAATAACCATTTTTTCTCTCTTTTATACACACATTCAAAAGAAAGAAAAAAAATATACCC
CAGCCTCGACTAGTGAATTCGCGGCCATCACAAGTTTGTACAAAAAAGCAGGCTGCTAGCAAGCTTGAGC
TCATCGATATGGTTAGTAAAGGTGAAGAATTGTTCACTGGTGTAGTGCCAATTTTAGTAGAATTAGATGG
TGACGTTAACGGTCATAAGTTCTCTGTAAGCGGTGAAGGTGAAGGTGACGCAACATACGGTAAATTAACT
TTGAAATTCATTTGTACTACAGGTAAATTACCAGTTCCATGGCCAACTTTGGTTACTACTTTGTCTTGGG
GTGTTCAATGTTTCGCTAGATACCCAGATCATATGAAGCAACATGATTTCTTTAAGTCTGCTATGCCAGA
AGGTTACGTTCAAGAAAGAACTATCTTCTTCAAGGATGATGGTAACTATAAGACTAGAGCTGAAGTTAAG
TTCGAAGGAGATACTTTAGTTAATAGAATTGAATTGAAGGGTATTGATTTTAAGGAAGATGGTAATATTT
TGGGTCATAAGTTGGAATATAATTACATGGTTGATACTAGCATTGGTGTAACAATCTATAAGTACGACGA
TTATTATATGTCTGTAGTGCGCAAGGCTATTGAGCAAGATGCGAAAGCCGCGCCAGATGTTCAGCTGCTG
ATGAATGATTCTCAGAATGACCAGTCCAAGCAGAACGATCAGATCGACGTATTGCTGGCGAAAGGGGTGA
AGGCACTGGCAATCAACCTGGTTGACCCGGCAGCTGCGGGTACGGTGATTGAGAAAGCGCGTGGGCAAAA
CGTGCCGGTGGTTTTCTTCAACAAAGAACCGTCTCGTAAGGCGCTGGATAGCTACGACAAAGCCTACTAC
GTTGGCACTGACTCCAAAGAGTCCGGCATTATTCAAGGCGATTTGATTGCTAAACACTGGGCGGCGAATC
AGGGTTGGGATCTGAACAAAGACGGTCAGATTCAGTTCGTACTGCTGAAAGGTGAACCGGGCCATCCGGA
TGCAGAAGCACGTACCACTTACGTGATTAAAGAATTGAACGATAAAGGCATCAAAACTGAACAGTTACAG
TTAGATACCGCAATGTGGGACACCGCTCAGGCGAAAGATAAGATGGACGCCTGGCTGTCTGGCCCGAACG
CCAACAAAATCGAAGTGGTTATCGCCAACAACGATGCGATGGCAATGGGCGCGGTTGAAGCGCTGAAAGC
ACACAACAAGTCCAGCATTCCGGTGTTTGGCGTCGATGCGCTGCCAGAAGCGCTGGCGCTGGTGAAATCC
GGTGCATTGGCGGGCACCGTACTGAACGATGCTAACAACCAGGCGAAAGCGACCTTTGATCTGGCGAAAA
ACCTGGCCGATGGTAAAGGTGCGGCTGATGGCACCAACTGGAAAATCGACAACAAAGTGGTCCGCGTACC
TTATGTTGGCGTAGATAAAGACAACCTGGCTGAGTTCAGCTACTTCTCTGATAACGTTTACATTACTGCT
GATAAGCAAAAGAACGGTATTAAGGCGAACTTCAAGATTAGACATAACATTGAAGATGGTGGTGTTCAAT
TAGCTGATCATTACCAACAAAACACTCCAATTGGTGACGGTCCAGTTTTGTTGCCAGATAACCATTACTT
GTCTACTCAATCTAAGTTGTCTAAGGATCCAAACGAAAAGAGAGATCATATGGTTTTGTTGGAATTCGTT
ACTGCTGCTGGGATCACTTTAGGTATGGATGAATTGTATAAATAATGATCAAGATCTCTGCAGGCGGCCG
CACCCAGCTTTCTTGTACAAAGTGGTGTAGTTAATTCATGATGGCCGCTGCAGGTCGACCTCGAGGGGGG
GCCCGGTACCCAATTCGCCCTATAGTGAGTCGTATTACGCGCGGATCCAGCTTTGGACTTCTTCGCCAGA
GGTTTGGTCAAGTCTCCAATCAAGGTTGTCGGCTTGTCTACCTTGCCAGAAATTTACGAAAAGATGGAAA
AGGGTCAAATCGTTGGTAGATACGTTGTTGACACTTCTAAATAAGCGAATTTCTTATGATTTATGATTTT
TATTATTAAATAAGTTATAAAAAAAATAAGTGTATACAAATTTTAAAGTGACTCTTAGGTTTTAAAACGA
AAATTCTTATTCTTGAGTAACTCTTTCCTGTAGGTCAGGTTGCTTTCTCAGGTATAGCATGAGGTCGCTC
TTATTGACCACACCTCTACCGGCATGCCAATTCACTGGCCGTCGTTTTACAACGTCGTGACTGGGAAAAC
CCTGGCGTTACCCAACTTAATCGCCTTGCAGCACATCCCCCTTTCGCCAGCTGGCGTAATAGCGAAGAGG
CCCGCACCGATCGCCCTTCCCAACAGTTGCGCAGCCTGAATGGCGAATGGCGCCTGATGCGGTATTTTCT
CCTTACGCATCTGTGCGGTATTTCACACCGCATAATCGGATCGTACTTGTTACCCATCATTGAATTTTGA
ACATCCGAACCTGGGAGTTTTCCCTGAAACAGATAGTATATTTGAACCTGTATAATAATATATAGTCTAG
CGCTTTACGGAAGACAATGTATGTATTTCGGTTCCTGGAGAAACTATTGCATCTATTGCATAGGTAATCT
TGCACGTCGCATCCCCGGTTCATTTTCTGCGTTTCCATCTTGCACTTCAATAGCATATCTTTGTTAACGA
AGCATCTGTGCTTCATTTTGTAGAACAAAAATGCAACGCGAGAGCGCTAATTTTTCAAACAAAGAATCTG
AGCTGCATTTTTACAGAACAGAAATGCAACGCGAAAGCGCTATTTTACCAACGAAGAATCTGTGCTTCAT
TTTTGTAAAACAAAAATGCAACGCGAGAGCGCTAATTTTTCAAACAAAGAATCTGAGCTGCATTTTTACA
GAACAGAAATGCAACGCGAGAGCGCTATTTTACCAACAAAGAATCTATACTTCTTTTTTGTTCTACAAAA
ATGCATCCCGAGAGCGCTATTTTTCTAACAAAGCATCTTAGATTACTTTTTTTCTCCTTTGTGCGCTCTA
TAATGCAGTCTCTTGATAACTTTTTGCACTGTAGGTCCGTTAAGGTTAGAAGAAGGCTACTTTGGTGTCT
ATTTTCTCTTCCATAAAAAAAGCCTGACTCCACTTCCCGCGTTTACTGATTACTAGCGAAGCTGCGGGTG
CATTTTTTCAAGATAAAGGCATCCCCGATTATATTCTATACCGATGTGGATTGCGCATACTTTGTGAACA
GAAAGTGATAGCGTTGATGATTCTTCATTGGTCAGAAAATTATGAACGGTTTCTTCTATTTTGTCTCTAT
ATACTACGTATAGGAAATGTTTACATTTTCGTATTGTTTTCGATTCACTCTATGAATAGTTCTTACTACA
ATTTTTTTGTCTAAAGAGTAATACTAGAGATAAACATAAAAAATGTAGAGGTCGAGTTTAGATGCAAGTT
CAAGGAGCGAAAGGTGGATGGGTAGGTTATATAGGGATATAGCACAGAGATATATAGCAAAGAGATACTT
TTGAGCAATGTTTGTGGAAGCGGTATTCGCAATATTTTAGTAGCTCGTTACAGTCCGGTGCGTTTTTGGT
TTTTTGAAAGTGCGTCTTCAGAGCGCTTTTGGTTTTCAAAAGCGCTCTGAAGTTCCTATACTTTCTAGCT
AGAGAATAGGAACTTCGGAATAGGAACTTCAAAGCGTTTCCGAAAACGAGCGCTTCCGAAAATGCAACGC
GAGCTGCGCACATACAGCTCACTGTTCACGTCGCACCTATATCTGCGTGTTGCCTGTATATATATATACA
TGAGAAGAACGGCATAGTGCGTGTTTATGCTTAAATGCGTACTTATATGCGTCTATTTATGTAGGATGAA
AGGTAGTCTAGTACCTCCTGTGATATTATCCCATTCCATGCGGGGTATCGTATGCTTCCTTCAGCACTAC
CCTTTAGCTGTTCTATATGCTGCCACTCCTCAATTGGATTAGTCTCATCCTTCAATGCTATCATTTCCTT
TGATATTGGATCGATCCGATGATAAGCTGTCAAACATGAGAATTGGGTAATAACTGATATAATTAAATTG
AAGCTCTAATTTGTGAGTTTAGTATACATGCATTTACTTATAATACAGTTTTTTAGTTTTGCTGGCCGCA
TCTTCTCAAATATGCTTCCCAGCCTGCTTTTCTGTAACGTTCACCCTCTACCTTAGCATCCCTTCCCTTT
GCAAATAGTCCTCTTCCAACAATAATAATGTCAGATCCTGTAGAGACCACATCATCCACGGTTCTATACT
GTTGACCCAATGCGTCTCCCTTGTCATCTAAACCCACACCGGGTGTCATAATCAACCAATCGTAACCTTC
ATCTCTTCCACCCATGTCTCTTTGAGCAATAAAGCCGATAACAAAATCTTTGTCGCTCTTCGCAATGTCA
ACAGTACCCTTAGTATATTCTCCAGTAGATAGGGAGCCCTTGCATGACAATTCTGCTAACATCAAAAGGC
CTCTAGGTTCCTTTGTTACTTCTTCTGCCGCCTGCTTCAAACCGCTAACAATACCTGGGCCCACCACACC
GTGTGCATTCGTAATGTCTGCCCATTCTGCTATTCTGTATACACCCGCAGAGTACTGCAATTTGACTGTA
TTACCAATGTCAGCAAATTTTCTGTCTTCGAAGAGTAAAAAATTGTACTTGGCGGATAATGCCTTTAGCG
GCTTAACTGTGCCCTCCATGGAAAAATCAGTCAAGATATCCACATGTGTTTTTAGTAAACAAATTTTGGG
ACCTAATGCTTCAACTAACTCCAGTAATTCCTTGGTGGTACGAACATCCAATGAAGCACACAAGTTTGTT
TGCTTTTCGTGCATGATATTAAATAGCTTGGCAGCAACAGGACTAGGATGAGTAGCAGCACGTTCCTTAT
ATGTAGCTTTCGACATGATTTATCTTCGTTTCCTGCATGTTTTTGTTCTGTGCAGTTGGGTTAAGAATAC
TGGGCAATTTCATGTTTCTTCAACACTACATATGCGTATATATACCAATCTAAGTCTGTGCTCCTTCCTT
CGTTCTTCCTTCTGTTCGGAGATTACCGAATCAAAAAAATTTCAAGGAAACCGAAATCAAAAAAAAGAAT
AAAAAAAAAATGATGAATTGAAAAGCTAATTCTTGAAGACGAAAGGGCCTCGTGATACGCCTATTTTTAT
AGGTTAATGTCATGATAATAATGGTTTCTTAGACGTCAGGTGGCACTTTTCGGGGAAATGTGCGCGGAAC
CCCTATTTGTTTATTTTTCTAAATACATTCAAATATGTATCCGCTCATGAGACAATAACCCTGATAAATG
CTTCAATAATATTGAAAAAGGAAGAGTATGAGTATTCAACATTTCCGTGTCGCCCTTATTCCCTTTTTTG
CGGCATTTTGCCTTCCTGTTTTTGCTCACCCAGAAACGCTGGTGAAAGTAAAAGATGCTGAAGATCAGTT
GGGTGCACGAGTGGGTTACATCGAACTGGATCTCAACAGCGGTAAGATCCTTGAGAGTTTTCGCCCCGAA
GAACGTTTTCCAATGATGAGCACTTTTAAAGTTCTGCTATGTGGCGCGGTATTATCCCGTATTGACGCCG
GGCAAGAGCAACTCGGTCGCCGCATACACTATTCTCAGAATGACTTGGTTGAGTACTCACCAGTCACAGA
AAAGCATCTTACGGATGGCATGACAGTAAGAGAATTATGCAGTGCTGCCATAACCATGAGTGATAACACT
GCGGCCAACTTACTTCTGACAACGATCGGAGGACCGAAGGAGCTAACCGCTTTTTTGCACAACATGGGGG
ATCATGTAACTCGCCTTGATCGTTGGGAACCGGAGCTGAATGAAGCCATACCAAACGACGAGCGTGACAC
CACGATGCCTGTAGCAATGGCAACAACGTTGCGCAAACTATTAACTGGCGAACTACTTACTCTAGCTTCC
CGGCAACAATTAATAGACTGGATGGAGGCGGATAAAGTTGCAGGACCACTTCTGCGCTCGGCCCTTCCGG
CTGGCTGGTTTATTGCTGATAAATCTGGAGCCGGTGAGCGTGGGTCTCGCGGTATCATTGCAGCACTGGG
GCCAGATGGTAAGCCCTCCCGTATCGTAGTTATCTACACGACGGGGAGTCAGGCAACTATGGATGAACGA
AATAGACAGATCGCTGAGATAGGTGCCTCACTGATTAAGCATTGGTAACTGTCAGACCAAGTTTACTCAT
ATATACTTTAGATTGATTTAAAACTTCATTTTTAATTTAAAAGGATCTAGGTGAAGATCCTTTTTGATAA
TCTCATGACCAAAATCCCTTAACGTGAGTTTTCGTTCCACTGAGCGTCAGACCCCGTAGAAAAGATCAAA
GGATCTTCTTGAGATCCTTTTTTTCTGCGCGTAATCTGCTGCTTGCAAACAAAAAAACCACCGCTACCAG
CGGTGGTTTGTTTGCCGGATCAAGAGCTACCAACTCTTTTTCCGAAGGTAACTGGCTTCAGCAGAGCGCA
GATACCAAATACTGTTCTTCTAGTGTAGCCGTAGTTAGGCCACCACTTCAAGAACTCTGTAGCACCGCCT
ACATACCTCGCTCTGCTAATCCTGTTACCAGTGGCTGCTGCCAGTGGCGATAAGTCGTGTCTTACCGGGT
TGGACTCAAGACGATAGTTACCGGATAAGGCGCAGCGGTCGGGCTGAACGGGGGGTTCGTGCACACAGCC
CAGCTTGGAGCGAACGACCTACACCGAACTGAGATACCTACAGCGTGAGCTATGAGAAAGCGCCACGCTT
CCCGAAGGGAGAAAGGCGGACAGGTATCCGGTAAGCGGCAGGGTCGGAACAGGAGAGCGCACGAGGGAGC
TTCCAGGGGGAAACGCCTGGTATCTTTATAGTCCTGTCGGGTTTCGCCACCTCTGACTTGAGCGTCGATT
TTTGTGATGCTCGTCAGGGGGGCGGAGCCTATGGAAAAACGCCAGCAACGCGGCCTTTTTACGGTTCCTG
GCCTTTTGCTGGCCTTTTGCTCACATGTTCTTTCCTGCGTTATCCCCTGATTCTGTGGATAACCGTATTA
CCGCCTTTGAGTGAGCTGATACCGCTCGCCGCAGCCGAACGACCGAGCGCAGCGAGTCAGTGAGCGAGGA
AGCGGAAGAGCGCCCAATACGCAAACCGCCTCTCCCCGCGCGTTGGCCGATTCATTAATGCAGCTGGCAC
GACAGGTTTCCCGACTGGAAAGCGGGCAGTGAGCGCAACGCAATTAATGTGAGTTAGCTCACTCATTAGG
CACCCCAGGCTTTACACTTTATGCTTCCGGCTCGTATGTTGTGTGGAATTGTGAGCGGATAACAATTTCA
CACAGGAAACAGCTATGACCATGATTACGCCAAGCTTACCGCATCAGGAAATTGTAAGCGTTAATATTTT
GTTAAAATTCGCGTTAAATTTTTGTTAAATCAGCTCATTTTTTAACCAATAGGCCGAAATCGGCAAAATC
CCTTATAAATCAAAAGAATAGACCGAGATAGGGT
[37 nt withheld, positions 8295-8331]
AAAGAACGTGGACTCCAACGTCAAAGG
[49 nt withheld, positions 8359-8407]
T
[91 nt withheld, positions 8409-8499]
G
[124 nt withheld, positions 8501-8624]
CCATTCGC
Features (pLannotate 1.2.2; 27 found; start..end, strand, type, name):
      3..257     -  CDS            BRP1 (fragment): BRP1_YEAST - Protein predicted: Swiss-Prot protein existence level 4. From Saccharomyces cerevisiae (strain ATCC 204508 / S288c) (Baker's yeast).
    359..375     -  promoter       ARG4 promoter (fragment): S. cerevisiae ARG4
    480..563     +  CDS            YG007_YEAST: Protein predicted: Swiss-Prot protein existence level 4. From Saccharomyces cerevisiae (strain ATCC 204508 / S288c) (Baker's yeast).
    800..824     +  protein_bind   attB1: mutant version of attB; recombination site for the Gateway® BP reaction BP Clonase™
    849..1283    +  CDS            cEGFP (fragment): cEGFP is a basic (constitutively fluorescent) green fluorescent protein published in 2008, derived from Aequorea victoria.
   1293..2210    +  CDS            mglB (fragment): DGAL_ECOLI - Experimental evidence at protein level: Swiss-Prot protein existence level 1. This protein is involved in the active transport of galactose and glucose. It plays a role in the chemotaxis towards the two sugars by interacting with the trg chemoreceptor. From Escherichia coli (strain K12).
   2220..2492    +  CDS            cEGFP (fragment): cEGFP is a basic (constitutively fluorescent) green fluorescent protein published in 2008, derived from Aequorea victoria.
   2522..2546    -  protein_bind   attB2: mutant version of attB; recombination site for the Gateway® BP reaction BP Clonase™
   2574..2600    +  misc_feature   MCS (fragment): pBluescript multiple cloning site
   2609..2627    -  promoter       T7 promoter: promoter for bacteriophage T7 RNA polymerase
   2628..2771    +  CDS            ADH1 (fragment): ADH1_YEAST - Also known as ADC1. Experimental evidence at protein level: Swiss-Prot protein existence level 1. This isozyme preferentially catalyzes the conversion of primary unbranched alcohols to their corresponding aldehydes. Also shows activity toward secondary alcohols. From Saccharomyces cerevisiae (strain ATCC 204508 / S288c) (Baker's yeast).
   2775..2962    +  terminator     ADH1 terminator: S. cerevisiae ADH1; transcription terminator for the S. cerevisiae alcohol dehydrogenase 1 (ADH1) gene
   2970..3127    +  CDS            lacZα (fragment): LacZα fragment of β-galactosidase; lacZ fragment
   3133..3184    -  misc_feature   bom (fragment): basis of mobility region from pBR322
   3189..3272    +  CDS            RAF1 (fragment): RAF_YEAST - Experimental evidence at transcript level: Swiss-Prot protein existence level 2. Antagonizes transcriptional repression of recombinase FLP by REP1-REP2. May play a role in plasmid partitioning. From Saccharomyces cerevisiae (strain ATCC 204508 / S288c) (Baker's yeast).
   3426..4772    -  rep_origin     2μ ori: yeast 2μ plasmid origin of replication
   4777..4793    -  promoter       tet promoter (fragment): E. coli promoter for tetracycline efflux protein gene
   4883..5686    -  CDS            URA3: orotidine-5'-phosphate decarboxylase, required for uracil biosynthesis; S. cerevisiae URA3; yeast auxotrophic marker, counterselectable with 5-fluoroorotic acid (5-FOA)
   5687..5902    -  promoter       URA3 promoter: S. cerevisiae URA3
   6013..6117    +  promoter       AmpR promoter: bla
   6118..6978    +  CDS            AmpR: β-lactamase; bla; confers resistance to ampicillin, carbenicillin, and related antibiotics
   7149..7737    +  rep_origin     ori: high-copy-number ColE1/pMB1/pBR322/pUC origin of replication
   7920..8012    +  CDS            lacI (fragment): lac repressor; lacI; The lac repressor binds to the lac operator to inhibit transcription in E. coli. This inhibition can be relieved by adding lactose or isopropyl-β-D-thiogalactopyranoside (IPTG).
   8025..8046    +  protein_bind   CAP binding site: CAP binding activates transcription in the presence of cAMP. E. coli catabolite activator protein
   8061..8091    +  promoter       lac promoter: promoter for the E. coli lac operon
   8099..8115    +  protein_bind   lac operator: The lac repressor binds to the lac operator to inhibit transcription in E. coli. This inhibition can be relieved by adding lactose or isopropyl-β-D-thiogalactopyranoside (IPTG). lac repressor encoded by lacI
   8196..8624    -  rep_origin     f1 ori (sequence partly withheld): f1 bacteriophage origin of replication; arrow indicates direction of (+) strand synthesis
