[The description below was written by a language model from this plasmid's Addgene catalogue record and pLannotate feature annotations shown in this document.]
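Description:
TINGL pDRF1 is an 8.6 kb yeast episomal expression plasmid built on the pDRF1-GW backbone and designed to express TINGL, an mTurquoise2-based genetically encoded glucose biosensor, in Saccharomyces cerevisiae. It is a shuttle vector. In E. coli it is maintained at high copy through a ColE1/pUC-type origin and selected with ampicillin via the β-lactamase gene. In yeast it replicates from the 2μ origin and is selected by complementation of uracil auxotrophy with URA3 under its own promoter, a marker that can also be counterselected with 5-FOA. An f1 origin and remnants of a lac promoter/lacZα region are carried over from the parental cloning backbone.

According to the catalogue entry, the sensor is driven by the PMA1 promoter. The automated annotation does not label this promoter as such, but the small yeast genomic fragments flagged upstream of the insert may correspond to that region. The open reading frame sits between attB1 and attB2 Gateway recombination sites, although the record lists restriction cloning with NheI and NotI. It is followed by the ADH1 terminator. The coding region is annotated as two Aequorea GFP-family fragments (labelled cEGFP by the software, consistent with the related mTurquoise2) flanking a large portion of E. coli mglB, the periplasmic glucose/galactose-binding protein. This layout suggests a single-fluorophore design in which the sugar-binding domain is inserted within the fluorescent protein, so that glucose binding would alter the fluorescence. The record does not specify the readout mode. The plasmid is intended for monitoring glucose in living yeast cells.
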