Addgene plasmid #226436: TINGL pDRF1
Purpose: Expresses TINGL (mTq2-based glucose sensor) in yeast
Depositing lab: Bas Teusink. Depositing organization: Vrije Universiteit Amsterdam. Publication: An mTurquoise2-Based Glucose Biosensor. Botman D, Tielman A, Goedhart J, Teusink B. ACS Sens. 2026 Feb 2. doi: 10.1021/acssensors.5c03325. PubMed 41628445.
Backbone
  Vector backbone: pDRF1-GW
  Vector type: Yeast Expression
  Selectable markers: URA3
Growth in bacteria
  Bacterial resistance: Ampicillin, 100 μg/mL
  Growth temperature: 37°C
  Growth strain: DH5alpha
  Copy number: High Copy
Gene/Insert
  Gene/Insert name: TINGL (alt name: mTq2-based glucose sensor)
  Promoter: PMA1
  Cloning method: Restriction Enzyme; 5′ cloning site NheI (unknown if destroyed); 3′ cloning site NotI (unknown if destroyed)
  Sequencing primers: 5′ AACAATCGTTAATAATTAATTAATTGG; 3′ GAGTCACTTTAAAATTTGTATACAC
Terms and licenses: Academic/Nonprofit Terms; Industry Terms
Depositor comments: Please visit https://doi.org/10.1101/2024.11.29.626064 for bioRxiv preprint.
How to cite: TINGL pDRF1 was a gift from Bas Teusink (Addgene plasmid # 226436 ; http://n2t.net/addgene:226436 ; RRID:Addgene_226436)
